>Addgene plasmid #63601 | pX330A_dCas9-1x7 | depositor full sequence | sequence record 105772 | pX330A_dCas9-1x7 sequence 8959 bps
AGGTACCCGTTACATAACTTACGGTAAATGGCCCGCCTGGCTGACCGCCCAACGACCCCCGCCCATTGAC
GTCAATAGTAACGCCAATAGGGACTTTCCATTGACGTCAATGGGTGGAGTATTTACGGTAAACTGCCCAC
TTGGCAGTACATCAAGTGTATCATATGCCAAGTACGCCCCCTATTGACGTCAATGACGGTAAATGGCCCG
CCTGGCATTGTGCCCAGTACATGACCTTATGGGACTTTCCTACTTGGCAGTACATCTACGTATTAGTCAT
CGCTATTACCATGGTCGAGGTGAGCCCCACGTTCTGCTTCACTCTCCCCATCTCCCCCCCCTCCCCACCC
CCAATTTTGTATTTATTTATTTTTTAATTATTTTGTGCAGCGATGGGGGCGGGGGGGGGGGGGGGGCGCG
CGCCAGGCGGGGCGGGGCGGGGCGAGGGGCGGGGCGGGGCGAGGCGGAGAGGTGCGGCGGCAGCCAATCA
GAGCGGCGCGCTCCGAAAGTTTCCTTTTATGGCGAGGCGGCGGCGGCGGCGGCCCTATAAAAAGCGAAGC
GCGCGGCGGGCGGGAGTCGCTGCGACGCTGCCTTCGCCCCGTGCCCCGCTCCGCCGCCGCCTCGCGCCGC
CCGCCCCGGCTCTGACTGACCGCGTTACTCCCACAGGTGAGCGGGCGGGACGGCCCTTCTCCTCCGGGCT
GTAATTAGCTGAGCAAGAGGTAAGGGTTTAAGGGATGGTTGGTTGGTGGGGTATTAATGTTTAATTACCT
GGAGCACCTGCCTGAAATCACTTTTTTTCAGGTTGGACCGGTGCCACCATGGACTATAAGGACCACGACG
GAGACTACAAGGATCATGATATTGATTACAAAGACGATGACGATAAGATGGCCCCAAAGAAGAAGCGGAA
GGTCGGTATCCACGGAGTCCCAGCAGCCGACAAGAAGTACAGCATCGGCCTGGCCATCGGCACCAACTCT
GTGGGCTGGGCCGTGATCACCGACGAGTACAAGGTGCCCAGCAAGAAATTCAAGGTGCTGGGCAACACCG
ACCGGCACAGCATCAAGAAGAACCTGATCGGAGCCCTGCTGTTCGACAGCGGCGAAACAGCCGAGGCCAC
CCGGCTGAAGAGAACCGCCAGAAGAAGATACACCAGACGGAAGAACCGGATCTGCTATCTGCAAGAGATC
TTCAGCAACGAGATGGCCAAGGTGGACGACAGCTTCTTCCACAGACTGGAAGAGTCCTTCCTGGTGGAAG
AGGATAAGAAGCACGAGCGGCACCCCATCTTCGGCAACATCGTGGACGAGGTGGCCTACCACGAGAAGTA
CCCCACCATCTACCACCTGAGAAAGAAACTGGTGGACAGCACCGACAAGGCCGACCTGCGGCTGATCTAT
CTGGCCCTGGCCCACATGATCAAGTTCCGGGGCCACTTCCTGATCGAGGGCGACCTGAACCCCGACAACA
GCGACGTGGACAAGCTGTTCATCCAGCTGGTGCAGACCTACAACCAGCTGTTCGAGGAAAACCCCATCAA
CGCCAGCGGCGTGGACGCCAAGGCCATCCTGTCTGCCAGACTGAGCAAGAGCAGACGGCTGGAAAATCTG
ATCGCCCAGCTGCCCGGCGAGAAGAAGAATGGCCTGTTCGGAAACCTGATTGCCCTGAGCCTGGGCCTGA
CCCCCAACTTCAAGAGCAACTTCGACCTGGCCGAGGATGCCAAACTGCAGCTGAGCAAGGACACCTACGA
CGACGACCTGGACAACCTGCTGGCCCAGATCGGCGACCAGTACGCCGACCTGTTTCTGGCCGCCAAGAAC
CTGTCCGACGCCATCCTGCTGAGCGACATCCTGAGAGTGAACACCGAGATCACCAAGGCCCCCCTGAGCG
CCTCTATGATCAAGAGATACGACGAGCACCACCAGGACCTGACCCTGCTGAAAGCTCTCGTGCGGCAGCA
GCTGCCTGAGAAGTACAAAGAGATTTTCTTCGACCAGAGCAAGAACGGCTACGCCGGCTACATTGACGGC
GGAGCCAGCCAGGAAGAGTTCTACAAGTTCATCAAGCCCATCCTGGAAAAGATGGACGGCACCGAGGAAC
TGCTCGTGAAGCTGAACAGAGAGGACCTGCTGCGGAAGCAGCGGACCTTCGACAACGGCAGCATCCCCCA
CCAGATCCACCTGGGAGAGCTGCACGCCATTCTGCGGCGGCAGGAAGATTTTTACCCATTCCTGAAGGAC
AACCGGGAAAAGATCGAGAAGATCCTGACCTTCCGCATCCCCTACTACGTGGGCCCTCTGGCCAGGGGAA
ACAGCAGATTCGCCTGGATGACCAGAAAGAGCGAGGAAACCATCACCCCCTGGAACTTCGAGGAAGTGGT
GGACAAGGGCGCTTCCGCCCAGAGCTTCATCGAGCGGATGACCAACTTCGATAAGAACCTGCCCAACGAG
AAGGTGCTGCCCAAGCACAGCCTGCTGTACGAGTACTTCACCGTGTATAACGAGCTGACCAAAGTGAAAT
ACGTGACCGAGGGAATGAGAAAGCCCGCCTTCCTGAGCGGCGAGCAGAAAAAGGCCATCGTGGACCTGCT
GTTCAAGACCAACCGGAAAGTGACCGTGAAGCAGCTGAAAGAGGACTACTTCAAGAAAATCGAGTGCTTC
GACTCCGTGGAAATCTCCGGCGTGGAAGATCGGTTCAACGCCTCCCTGGGCACATACCACGATCTGCTGA
AAATTATCAAGGACAAGGACTTCCTGGACAATGAGGAAAACGAGGACATTCTGGAAGATATCGTGCTGAC
CCTGACACTGTTTGAGGACAGAGAGATGATCGAGGAACGGCTGAAAACCTATGCCCACCTGTTCGACGAC
AAAGTGATGAAGCAGCTGAAGCGGCGGAGATACACCGGCTGGGGCAGGCTGAGCCGGAAGCTGATCAACG
GCATCCGGGACAAGCAGTCCGGCAAGACAATCCTGGATTTCCTGAAGTCCGACGGCTTCGCCAACAGAAA
CTTCATGCAGCTGATCCACGACGACAGCCTGACCTTTAAAGAGGACATCCAGAAAGCCCAGGTGTCCGGC
CAGGGCGATAGCCTGCACGAGCACATTGCCAATCTGGCCGGCAGCCCCGCCATTAAGAAGGGCATCCTGC
AGACAGTGAAGGTGGTGGACGAGCTCGTGAAAGTGATGGGCCGGCACAAGCCCGAGAACATCGTGATCGA
AATGGCCAGAGAGAACCAGACCACCCAGAAGGGACAGAAGAACAGCCGCGAGAGAATGAAGCGGATCGAA
GAGGGCATCAAAGAGCTGGGCAGCCAGATCCTGAAAGAACACCCCGTGGAAAACACCCAGCTGCAGAACG
AGAAGCTGTACCTGTACTACCTGCAGAATGGGCGGGATATGTACGTGGACCAGGAACTGGACATCAACCG
GCTGTCCGACTACGATGTGGACGCCATCGTGCCTCAGAGCTTTCTGAAGGACGACTCCATCGACAACAAG
GTGCTGACCAGAAGCGACAAGAACCGGGGCAAGAGCGACAACGTGCCCTCCGAAGAGGTCGTGAAGAAGA
TGAAGAACTACTGGCGGCAGCTGCTGAACGCCAAGCTGATTACCCAGAGAAAGTTCGACAATCTGACCAA
GGCCGAGAGAGGCGGCCTGAGCGAACTGGATAAGGCCGGCTTCATCAAGAGACAGCTGGTGGAAACCCGG
CAGATCACAAAGCACGTGGCACAGATCCTGGACTCCCGGATGAACACTAAGTACGACGAGAATGACAAGC
TGATCCGGGAAGTGAAAGTGATCACCCTGAAGTCCAAGCTGGTGTCCGATTTCCGGAAGGATTTCCAGTT
TTACAAAGTGCGCGAGATCAACAACTACCACCACGCCCACGACGCCTACCTGAACGCCGTCGTGGGAACC
GCCCTGATCAAAAAGTACCCTAAGCTGGAAAGCGAGTTCGTGTACGGCGACTACAAGGTGTACGACGTGC
GGAAGATGATCGCCAAGAGCGAGCAGGAAATCGGCAAGGCTACCGCCAAGTACTTCTTCTACAGCAACAT
CATGAACTTTTTCAAGACCGAGATTACCCTGGCCAACGGCGAGATCCGGAAGCGGCCTCTGATCGAGACA
AACGGCGAAACCGGGGAGATCGTGTGGGATAAGGGCCGGGATTTTGCCACCGTGCGGAAAGTGCTGAGCA
TGCCCCAAGTGAATATCGTGAAAAAGACCGAGGTGCAGACAGGCGGCTTCAGCAAAGAGTCTATCCTGCC
CAAGAGGAACAGCGATAAGCTGATCGCCAGAAAGAAGGACTGGGACCCTAAGAAGTACGGCGGCTTCGAC
AGCCCCACCGTGGCCTATTCTGTGCTGGTGGTGGCCAAAGTGGAAAAGGGCAAGTCCAAGAAACTGAAGA
GTGTGAAAGAGCTGCTGGGGATCACCATCATGGAAAGAAGCAGCTTCGAGAAGAATCCCATCGACTTTCT
GGAAGCCAAGGGCTACAAAGAAGTGAAAAAGGACCTGATCATCAAGCTGCCTAAGTACTCCCTGTTCGAG
CTGGAAAACGGCCGGAAGAGAATGCTGGCCTCTGCCGGCGAACTGCAGAAGGGAAACGAACTGGCCCTGC
CCTCCAAATATGTGAACTTCCTGTACCTGGCCAGCCACTATGAGAAGCTGAAGGGCTCCCCCGAGGATAA
TGAGCAGAAACAGCTGTTTGTGGAACAGCACAAGCACTACCTGGACGAGATCATCGAGCAGATCAGCGAG
TTCTCCAAGAGAGTGATCCTGGCCGACGCTAATCTGGACAAAGTGCTGTCCGCCTACAACAAGCACCGGG
ATAAGCCCATCAGAGAGCAGGCCGAGAATATCATCCACCTGTTTACCCTGACCAATCTGGGAGCCCCTGC
CGCCTTCAAGTACTTTGACACCACCATCGACCGGAAGAGGTACACCAGCACCAAAGAGGTGCTGGACGCC
ACCCTGATCCACCAGAGCATCACCGGCCTGTACGAGACACGGATCGACCTGTCTCAGCTGGGAGGCGACA
AAAGGCCGGCGGCCACGAAAAAGGCCGGCCAGGCAAAAAAGAAAAAGTAAGAATTCCTAGAGCTCGCTGA
TCAGCCTCGACTGTGCCTTCTAGTTGCCAGCCATCTGTTGTTTGCCCCTCCCCCGTGCCTTCCTTGACCC
TGGAAGGTGCCACTCCCACTGTCCTTTCCTAATAAAATGAGGAAATTGCATCGCATTGTCTGAGTAGGTG
TCATTCTATTCTGGGGGGTGGGGTGGGGCAGGACAGCAAGGGGGAGGATTGGGAAGAGAATAGCAGGCAT
GCTGGGGAGCGGCCGCAGGAACCCCTAGTGATGGAGTTGGCCACTCCCTCTCTGCGCGCTCGCTCGCTCA
CTGAGGCCGGGCGACCAAAGGTCGCCCGACGCCCGGGCTTTGCCCGGGCGGCCTCAGTGAGCGAGCGAGC
GCGCAGCTGCCTGCAGGGGCGCCTGATGCGGTATTTTCTCCTTACGCATCTGTGCGGTATTTCACACCGC
ATA
[142 nt withheld, positions 5534-5675]
C
[141 nt withheld, positions 5677-5817]
CCTTTGACGTTGGAGTCCACGTTCTTT
[37 nt withheld, positions 5845-5881]
ACCCTATCTCGGGCTATTCTTTTGATTTATAAGGGATTTTGCCGATTTCGGCCTATTGGTTAAAAAATGA
GCTGATTTAACAAAAATTTAACGCGAATTTTAACAAAATATTAACGTTTACAATTTTATGGTGCACTCTC
AGTACAATCTGCTCTGATGCCGCATAGTTAAGCCAGCCCCGACACCCGCCAACACCCGCTGACGCGCCCT
GACGGGCTTGTCTGCTCCCGGCATCCGCTTACAGACAAGCTGTGACCGTCTCCGGGAGCTGCATGTGTCA
GAGGTTTTCACCGTCATCACCGAAACGCGCGAGACGAAAGGGCCTCGTGATACGCCTATTTTTATAGGTT
AATGTCATGATAATAATGGTTTCTTAGACGTCAGGTGGCACTTTTCGGGGAAATGTGCGCGGAACCCCTA
TTTGTTTATTTTTCTAAATACATTCAAATATGTATCCGCTCATGAGACAATAACCCTGATAAATGCTTCA
ATAATATTGAAAAAGGAAGAGTATGAGTATTCAACATTTCCGTGTCGCCCTTATTCCCTTTTTTGCGGCA
TTTTGCCTTCCTGTTTTTGCTCACCCAGAAACGCTGGTGAAAGTAAAAGATGCTGAAGATCAGTTGGGTG
CACGAGTGGGTTACATCGAACTGGATCTCAACAGCGGTAAGATCCTTGAGAGTTTTCGCCCCGAAGAACG
TTTTCCAATGATGAGCACTTTTAAAGTTCTGCTATGTGGCGCGGTATTATCCCGTATTGACGCCGGGCAA
GAGCAACTCGGTCGCCGCATACACTATTCTCAGAATGACTTGGTTGAGTACTCACCAGTCACAGAAAAGC
ATCTTACGGATGGCATGACAGTAAGAGAATTATGCAGTGCTGCCATAACCATGAGTGATAACACTGCGGC
CAACTTACTTCTGACAACGATCGGAGGACCGAAGGAGCTAACCGCTTTTTTGCACAACATGGGGGATCAT
GTAACTCGCCTTGATCGTTGGGAACCGGAGCTGAATGAAGCCATACCAAACGACGAGCGTGACACCACGA
TGCCTGTAGCAATGGCAACAACGTTGCGCAAACTATTAACTGGCGAACTACTTACTCTAGCTTCCCGGCA
ACAATTAATAGACTGGATGGAGGCGGATAAAGTTGCAGGACCACTTCTGCGCTCGGCCCTTCCGGCTGGC
TGGTTTATTGCTGATAAATCTGGAGCCGGTGAGCGTGGAAGCCGCGGTATCATTGCAGCACTGGGGCCAG
ATGGTAAGCCCTCCCGTATCGTAGTTATCTACACGACGGGGAGTCAGGCAACTATGGATGAACGAAATAG
ACAGATCGCTGAGATAGGTGCCTCACTGATTAAGCATTGGTAACTGTCAGACCAAGTTTACTCATATATA
CTTTAGATTGATTTAAAACTTCATTTTTAATTTAAAAGGATCTAGGTGAAGATCCTTTTTGATAATCTCA
TGACCAAAATCCCTTAACGTGAGTTTTCGTTCCACTGAGCGTCAGACCCCGTAGAAAAGATCAAAGGATC
TTCTTGAGATCCTTTTTTTCTGCGCGTAATCTGCTGCTTGCAAACAAAAAAACCACCGCTACCAGCGGTG
GTTTGTTTGCCGGATCAAGAGCTACCAACTCTTTTTCCGAAGGTAACTGGCTTCAGCAGAGCGCAGATAC
CAAATACTGTCCTTCTAGTGTAGCCGTAGTTAGGCCACCACTTCAAGAACTCTGTAGCACCGCCTACATA
CCTCGCTCTGCTAATCCTGTTACCAGTGGCTGCTGCCAGTGGCGATAAGTCGTGTCTTACCGGGTTGGAC
TCAAGACGATAGTTACCGGATAAGGCGCAGCGGTCGGGCTGAACGGGGGGTTCGTGCACACAGCCCAGCT
TGGAGCGAACGACCTACACCGAACTGAGATACCTACAGCGTGAGCTATGAGAAAGCGCCACGCTTCCCGA
AGGGAGAAAGGCGGACAGGTATCCGGTAAGCGGCAGGGTCGGAACAGGAGAGCGCACGAGGGAGCTTCCA
GGGGGAAACGCCTGGTATCTTTATAGTCCTGTCGGGTTTCGCCACCTCTGACTTGAGCGTCGATTTTTGT
GATGCTCGTCAGGGGGGCGGAGCCTATGGAAAAACGCCAGCAACGCGGCCTTTTTACGGTTCCTGGCCTT
TTGCTGGCCTTTTGCTCACATGTGAGGGCCTATTTCCCATGATTCCTTCATATTTGCATATACGATACAA
GGCTGTTAGAGAGATAATTGGAATTAATTTGACTGTAAACACAAAGATATTAGTACAAAATACGTGACGT
AGAAAGTAATAATTTCTTGGGTAGTTTGCAGTTTTAAAATTATGTTTTAAAATGGACTATCATATGCTTA
CCGTAACTTGAAAGTATTTCGATTTCTTGGCTTTATATATCTTGTGGAAAGGACGAAACACCGGGTCTTC
GAGAAGACCTGTTTTAGAGCTAGAAATAGCAAGTTAAAATAAGGCTAGTCCGTTATCAACTTGAAAAAGT
GGCACCGAGTCGGTGCTTTTTTGTTTTAGAGCTAGAAATAGCAAGTTAAAATAAGGCTAGTCCGTTTTTA
GCGCGTGCGCCAATTCTGCAGACAAATGGCTCTAGAGACCGGCGCCGCTACAGGGCGCGTCCCATTCGCC
ATTCAGGCTGCGCAACTGTTGGGAAGGGCGATCGGTGCGGGCCTCTTCGCTATTACGCCAGCTGGCGAAA
GGGGGATGTGCTGCAAGGCGATTAAGTTGGGTAACGCCAGGGTTTTCCCAGTCACGACGTTGTAAAACGA
CGGCCAGTGAGCGCGCGTAATACGACTCACTATAGGGCGAATTGGGTACCGGGCCCCCCCTCGAGGTCCT
CCAGCTTTTGTTCCCTTTAGTGAGGGTTAATTGCGCGCTTGGCGTAATCATGGTCATAGCTGTTTCCTGT
GTGAAATTGTTATCCGCTCACAATTCCACACAACATACGAGCCGGAAGCATAAAGTGTAAAGCCTGGGGT
GCCTAATGAGTGAGCTAACTCACATTAATTGCGTTGCGCTCACTGCCCGCTTTCCACCGGTGGTCTCT
Features (pLannotate 1.2.2; 26 found; start..end, strand, type, name):
      8..293     +  enhancer       CMV enhancer: human cytomegalovirus immediate early enhancer; contains an 18-bp deletion relative to the standard CMV enhancer
    295..572     +  promoter       chicken β-actin promoter: No description available
    573..801     +  intron         hybrid intron: hybrid between chicken β-actin (CBA) and minute virus of mice (MMV) introns (Gray et al., 2011)
    939..2540    +  CDS            dCas9(N): N-terminal portion of catalytically inactive Streptococcus pyogenes dCas9 carrying the D10A mutation (Zetsche et al., 2015)
   2541..5039    +  CDS            Cas9(C): C-terminal portion of Streptococcus pyogenes Cas9 (Zetsche et al., 2015)
   5040..5087    +  CDS            nucleoplasmin NLS: bipartite nuclear localization signal from nucleoplasmin
   5121..5232    +  polyA_signal   bGH poly(A) signal: bovine growth hormone polyadenylation signal
   5337..5477    +  repeat_region  AAV2 ITR: inverted terminal repeat of adeno-associated virus serotype 2 inverted
   5482..5533    -  misc_feature   bom (fragment): basis of mobility region from pBR322
   5552..5932    +  rep_origin     M13 ori (sequence partly withheld): M13 bacteriophage origin of replication; arrow indicates direction of (+) strand synthesis
   6008..6057    -  misc_feature   bom (fragment): basis of mobility region from pBR322
   6159..6194    -  CDS            rop (fragment): Rop protein, which maintains plasmids at low copy number; rop
   6289..6393    +  promoter       AmpR promoter: bla
   6394..7254    +  CDS            AmpR: β-lactamase; bla; confers resistance to ampicillin, carbenicillin, and related antibiotics
   7425..8013    +  rep_origin     ori: high-copy-number ColE1/pMB1/pBR322/pUC origin of replication
   8075..8315    +  promoter       U6 promoter: RNA polymerase III promoter for human U6 snRNA
   8342..8417    +  misc_RNA       gRNA scaffold: guide RNA scaffold for the Streptococcus pyogenes CRISPR/Cas9 system
   8424..8467    +  misc_RNA       gRNA scaffold (fragment): guide RNA scaffold for the Streptococcus pyogenes CRISPR/Cas9 system
   8513..8531    -  rep_origin     f1 ori (fragment): f1 bacteriophage origin of replication; arrow indicates direction of (+) strand synthesis
   8536..8691    -  CDS            lacZα (fragment): LacZα fragment of β-galactosidase; lacZ fragment
   8699..8717    +  promoter       T7 promoter: promoter for bacteriophage T7 RNA polymerase
   8726..8749    -  misc_feature   MCS (fragment): pBluescript multiple cloning site
   8765..8783    -  promoter       T3 promoter: promoter for bacteriophage T3 RNA polymerase
   8828..8844    -  protein_bind   lac operator: The lac repressor binds to the lac operator to inhibit transcription in E. coli. This inhibition can be relieved by adding lactose or isopropyl-β-D-thiogalactopyranoside (IPTG). lac repressor encoded by lacI
   8852..8882    -  promoter       lac promoter: promoter for the E. coli lac operon
   8897..8918    -  protein_bind   CAP binding site: CAP binding activates transcription in the presence of cAMP. E. coli catabolite activator protein
