[The description below was written by a language model from this plasmid's Addgene catalogue record and pLannotate feature annotations shown in this document.]
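Description:
pX330A_dCas9-1x7 is a mammalian expression CRISPR plasmid derived in part from the pX330 architecture. It combines a nuclease-dead Cas9 cassette and a guide RNA cassette on one pUC-type backbone. It is propagated in E. coli at high copy from a ColE1/pUC origin with ampicillin selection (AmpR, β-lactamase). The feature table also shows an M13/f1 phage origin, a single AAV2 ITR remnant downstream of the poly(A) signal, and small fragments of bom and rop that appear to be backbone leftovers.

The main payload is humanized Streptococcus pyogenes dCas9, driven by the CBh promoter. In the table this promoter appears as a CMV enhancer, the chicken β-actin promoter and a hybrid CBA/MVM intron. The catalogue lists an N-terminal 3xFLAG tag, which is not separately annotated. The coding region ends in a nucleoplasmin bipartite nuclear localization signal and a bGH polyadenylation signal. The annotation explicitly notes the D10A mutation in the N-terminal portion, while the C-terminal portion is matched only to a generic Cas9 reference, so the table does not itself document a second inactivating change.

A human U6 RNA polymerase III promoter sits upstream of the S. pyogenes gRNA scaffold to express a user-supplied guide. Directly after it lie a partial second scaffold and a lacZα/lac promoter segment with T7 and T3 promoters and a pBluescript MCS fragment. This arrangement looks like a stuffer region for adding further guide cassettes, as the "1x7" name might hint, but the record does not state this. The stated purpose is co-expression of dCas9 and gRNA, which gives programmable DNA binding without cleavage in mammalian cells.
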