Addgene plasmid #63601: pX330A_dCas9-1x7
Purpose: Expresses dCas9 and gRNA
Depositing lab: Takashi Yamamoto. Depositing organization: Hiroshima University. Publication: Production of knockout mice by DNA microinjection of various CRISPR/Cas9 vectors into freeze-thawed fertilized oocytes. Nakagawa Y, Sakuma T, Sakamoto T, Ohmuraya M, Nakagata N, Yamamoto T. BMC Biotechnol. 2015 May 22;15(1):33. 10.1186/s12896-015-0144-x PubMed 25997509.
Backbone
  Vector backbone: pUC ori vector
  Vector type: Mammalian Expression, CRISPR
Growth in bacteria
  Bacterial resistance: Ampicillin, 100 μg/mL
  Growth temperature: 37°C
  Growth strain: Stbl3
  Copy number: High Copy
Gene/Insert
  Gene/Insert name: humanized S. pyogenes dCas9
  Species: S. pyogenes
  Insert size (bp): 4272
  Promoter: CBh
  Tag / fusion protein: 3xFLAG (N terminal on insert)
  Cloning method: Unknown
  Sequencing primers: 5′ T7 (TAATACGACTCACTATAGGG)
Resource information
  A portion of this plasmid was derived from a plasmid made by: Feng Zhang
Terms and licenses: Academic/Nonprofit Terms; Industry Terms: Not Available to Industry
How to cite: pX330A_dCas9-1x7 was a gift from Takashi Yamamoto (Addgene plasmid # 63601 ; http://n2t.net/addgene:63601 ; RRID:Addgene_63601)
