>Addgene plasmid #63601 | pX330A_dCas9-1x7 | addgene partial sequence | sequence record 113841 | M13pUC-Fwd 5'-CCCAGTCACGACGTTGTAAAACG-3'
CGACTCACTATAGGGCGAATTGGGTACCGGGCCCCCCCTCGAGGTCCTCCAGCTTTTGTTCCCTTTAGTG
AGGGTTAATTGCGCGCTTGGCGTAATCATGGTCATAGCTGTTTCCTGTGTGAAATTGTTATCCGCTCACA
ATTCCACACAACATACGAGCCGGAAGCATAAAGTGTAAAGCCTGGGGTGCCTAATGAGTGAGCTAACTCA
CATTAATTGCGTTGCGCTCACTGCCCGCTTTCCACCGGTGGTCTCTAGGTACCCGTTACATAACTTACGG
TAAATGGCCCGCCTGGCTGACCGCCCAACGACCCCCGCCCATTGACGTCAATAGTAACGCCAATAGGGAC
TTTCCATTGACGTCAATGGGTGGAGTATTTACGGTAAACTGCCCACTTGGCAGTACATCAAGTGTATCAT
ATGCCAAGTACGCCCCCTATTGACGTCAATGACGGTAAATGGCCCGCCTGGCATTGTGCCCAGTACATGA
CCTTATGGGACTTTCCTACTTGGCAGTACATCTACGTATTAGTCATCGCTATTACCATGGTCGAGGTGAG
CCCCACGTTCTGCTTCACTCTCCCCATCTCCCCCCCCTCCCCACCCCCAATTTTGTATTTATTTATTTTT
TAATTATTTTGTGCAGCGATGGGGGCGGGGGGGGGGGG
