>Addgene plasmid #63601 | pX330A_dCas9-1x7 | addgene partial sequence | sequence record 113882 | hSpCas9-R1 5'-CGCTCGTGCTTCTTATCCTC-3'
AGCTGTCGTCCACCTTGGCCATCTCGTTGCTGAAGATCTCTTGCAGATAGCAGATCCGGTTCTTCCGTCT
GGTGTATCTTCTTCTGGCGGTTCTCTTCAGCCGGGTGGCCTCGGCTGTTTCGCCGCTGTCGAACAGCAGG
GCTCCGATCAGGTTCTTCTTGATGCTGTGCCGGTCGGTGTTGCCCAGCACCTTGAATTTCTTGCTGGGCA
CCTTGTACTCGTCGGTGATCACGGCCCAGCCCACAGAGTTGGTGCCGATGGCCAGGCCGATGCTGTACTT
CTTGTCGGCTGCTGGGACTCCGTGGATACCGACCTTCCGCTTCTTCTTTGGGGCCATCTTATCGTCATCG
TCTTTGTAATCAATATCATGATCCTTGTAGTCTCCGTCGTGGTCCTTATAGTCCATGGTGGCACCGGTCC
AACCTGAAAAAAAGTGATTTCAGGCAGGTGCTCCAGGTAATTAAACATTAATACCCCACCAACCAACCAT
CCCTTAAACCCTTACCTCTTGCTCAGCTAATTACAGCCCGGAGGAGAAGGGCCGTCCCGCCCGCTCACCT
GTGGGAGTAACGCGGTCAGTCAGAGCCGGGGCGGGCGGCGCGAGGC
